Addgene plasmid #104691: pUG-UBC26
Purpose: Cloning Module
Depositing lab: Marco Trujillo. Depositing organization: Leibniz Institute of Plant Biochemistry (IPB). Publication: UbiGate: a synthetic biology toolbox to analyse ubiquitination. Kowarschik K, Hoehenwarter W, Marillonnet S, Trujillo M. New Phytol. 2018 Mar;217(4):1749-1763. doi: 10.1111/nph.14900. Epub 2017 Nov 30. PubMed 29194629.
Backbone
  Vector backbone: pICH41308
  Backbone manufacturer: self-made
  Backbone size w/o insert (bp): 2251
  Vector type: Synthetic Biology
Growth in bacteria
  Bacterial resistance: Spectinomycin, 50 μg/mL
  Growth temperature: 37°C
  Growth strain: DH5alpha
  Copy number: High Copy
Gene/Insert
  Gene/Insert name: AtUBC26 (alt name: AT1G53025)
  Species: A. thaliana (mustard weed)
  Insert size (bp): 1637
  Mutation: BpiI/BsaI sites removed by point-mutation
  Entrez Gene: AT1G53025 (a.k.a. AT1G53025)
  Cloning method: Restriction Enzyme; 5′ cloning site BpiI (destroyed during cloning); 3′ cloning site BpiI (destroyed during cloning)
  Sequencing primers: 5′ moclof, agcgaggaagcggaagagcg; 3′ moclor, gccacctgacgtctaagaaacc
Terms and licenses: Academic/Nonprofit Terms; Industry Terms: Not Available to Industry
Depositor comments: release insert with BsaI and clone to Level 1 cloning vector
How to cite: pUG-UBC26 was a gift from Marco Trujillo (Addgene plasmid # 104691 ; http://n2t.net/addgene:104691 ; RRID:Addgene_104691)
