[The description below was written by a language model from this plasmid's Addgene catalogue record and pLannotate feature annotations shown in this document.]
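Description:
pUG-UBC26 is a cloning module from the UbiGate toolbox, a Golden Gate/modular-cloning collection built for reconstituting and analysing ubiquitination. It is based on the small backbone pICH41308 and is a purely bacterial storage plasmid. It replicates in E. coli from a high-copy ColE1/pUC-type origin and is selected with spectinomycin through the aadA aminoglycoside adenylyltransferase gene. The annotation also picks up short integrase, gentamicin acetyltransferase and lacI fragments around the marker and cloning site. These are non-functional remnants, the first two probably from the integron-derived resistance cassette and the lacI piece from the backbone, and they are not working parts of the construct. An AmpR (bla) promoter lies upstream of the resistance region and probably drives aadA.

The payload is the coding sequence of Arabidopsis thaliana UBC26 (AT1G53025), annotated as a ubiquitin-conjugating (E2) enzyme that accepts ubiquitin from the E1 and catalyses its attachment to other proteins. Internal BpiI and BsaI recognition sites were removed by point mutation so that the sequence is compatible with type IIS assembly. The insert was placed in the backbone using BpiI, which destroyed those sites. According to the depositor, the insert is released with BsaI for transfer into a Level 1 vector. No promoter, terminator or epitope tag is annotated next to the insert, so expression elements are presumably supplied by other modules at the next assembly level.

The two sequence records, depositor and NGS, differ by two nucleotides in length and in their start coordinate. They show the same seven features in the same order.
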