Features (pLannotate 1.2.2; 7 found; start..end, strand, type, name):
    110..214     +  promoter       AmpR promoter: bla
    205..285     -  CDS            int (fragment): INT2_ECOLX - Protein inferred from homology: Swiss-Prot protein existence level 3. Putative integrase believed to be involved in the insertion of antibiotic resistance genes into plasmids and transposons. From Escherichia coli.
    371..427     +  CDS            GmR (fragment): gentamycin acetyltransferase; aacC1; confers resistance to gentamycin
    434..1222    +  CDS            aadA: S3AD_ECOLX - Experimental evidence at protein level: Swiss-Prot protein existence level 1. Mediates bacterial resistance to the antibiotics streptomycin and spectinomycin. From Escherichia coli.
   1396..1984    +  rep_origin     ori: high-copy-number ColE1/pMB1/pBR322/pUC origin of replication
   2167..2216    +  CDS            lacI (fragment): lac repressor; lacI; The lac repressor binds to the lac operator to inhibit transcription in E. coli. This inhibition can be relieved by adding lactose or isopropyl-β-D-thiogalactopyranoside (IPTG).
   2233..3861    +  CDS            UBC26: UBC26_ARATH - Experimental evidence at transcript level: Swiss-Prot protein existence level 2. Accepts the ubiquitin from the E1 complex and catalyzes its covalent attachment to other proteins. From Arabidopsis thaliana (Mouse-ear cress).
>Addgene plasmid #104691 | pUG-UBC26 | depositor full sequence | sequence record 198520 | Full Sequence
GTGGCTCTTCAGTGGACGAAAGGGCCTCGTGATACGCCTATTTTTATAGGTTAATGTCATGATAATAATG
GTTTCTTAGACGTCAGGTGGCACTTTTCGGGGAAATGTGCGCGGAACCCCTATTTGTTTATTTTTCTAAA
TACATTCAAATATGTATCCGCTCATGAGACAATAACCCTGATAAATGCTTCAATAATATTGAAAAAGGAA
GAGTATGCGCTCACGCAACTGGTCCAGAACCTTGACCGAACGCAGCGGTGGTAACGGCGCAGTGGCGGTT
TTCATGGCTTGTTATGACTGTTTTTTTGGGGTACAGTCTATGCCTCGGGCATCCAAGCAGCAAGCGCGTT
ACGCCGTGGGTCGATGTTTGATGTTATGGAGCAGCAACGATGTTACGCAGCAGGGCAGTCGCCCTAAAAC
AAAGTTAAACATCATGAGGGAAGCGGTGATCGCCGAAGTATCGACTCAACTATCAGAGGTAGTTGGCGTC
ATCGAGCGCCATCTCGAACCGACGTTGCTGGCCGTACATTTGTACGGCTCCGCAGTGGATGGCGGCCTGA
AGCCACACAGCGATATTGATTTGCTGGTTACGGTGACCGTAAGGCTTGATGAAACAACGCGGCGAGCTTT
GATCAACGACCTTTTGGAAACTTCGGCTTCCCCTGGAGAGAGCGAGATTCTCCGCGCTGTAGAAGTCACC
ATTGTTGTGCACGACGACATCATTCCGTGGCGTTATCCAGCTAAGCGCGAACTGCAATTTGGAGAATGGC
AGCGCAATGACATTCTTGCAGGTATCTTCGAGCCAGCCACGATCGACATTGATCTGGCTATCTTGCTGAC
AAAAGCAAGAGAACATAGCGTTGCCTTGGTAGGTCCAGCGGCGGAGGAACTCTTTGATCCGGTTCCTGAA
CAGGATCTATTTGAGGCGCTAAATGAAACCTTAACGCTATGGAACTCGCCGCCCGACTGGGCTGGCGATG
AGCGAAATGTAGTGCTTACGTTGTCCCGCATTTGGTACAGCGCAGTAACCGGCAAAATCGCGCCGAAGGA
TGTCGCTGCCGACTGGGCAATGGAGCGCCTGCCGGCCCAGTATCAGCCCGTCATACTTGAAGCTAGACAG
GCTTATCTTGGACAAGAAGAAGATCGCTTGGCCTCGCGCGCAGATCAGTTGGAAGAATTTGTCCATTACG
TAAAAGGCGAGATCACCAAGGTAGTCGGCAAATAACTGTCAGACCAAGTTTACTCATATATACTTTAGAT
TGATTTAAAACTTCATTTTTAATTTAAAAGGATCTAGGTGAAGATCCTTTTTGATAATCTCATGACCAAA
ATCCCTTAACGTGAGTTTTCGTTCCACTGAGCGTCAGACCCCGTAGAAAAGATCAAAGGATCTTCTTGAG
ATCCTTTTTTTCTGCGCGTAATCTGCTGCTTGCAAACAAAAAAACCACCGCTACCAGCGGTGGTTTGTTT
GCCGGATCAAGAGCTACCAACTCTTTTTCCGAAGGTAACTGGCTTCAGCAGAGCGCAGATACCAAATACT
GTCCTTCTAGTGTAGCCGTAGTTAGGCCACCACTTCAAGAACTCTGTAGCACCGCCTACATACCTCGCTC
TGCTAATCCTGTTACCAGTGGCTGCTGCCAGTGGCGATAAGTCGTGTCTTACCGGGTTGGACTCAAGACG
ATAGTTACCGGATAAGGCGCAGCGGTCGGGCTGAACGGGGGGTTCGTGCACACAGCCCAGCTTGGAGCGA
ACGACCTACACCGAACTGAGATACCTACAGCGTGAGCTATGAGAAAGCGCCACGCTTCCCGAAGGGAGAA
AGGCGGACAGGTATCCGGTAAGCGGCAGGGTCGGAACAGGAGAGCGCACGAGGGAGCTTCCAGGGGGAAA
CGCCTGGTATCTTTATAGTCCTGTCGGGTTTCGCCACCTCTGACTTGAGCGTCGATTTTTGTGATGCTCG
TCAGGGGGGCGGAGCCTATGGAAAAACGCCAGCAACGCGGCCTTTTTACGGTTCCTGGCCTTTTGCTGGC
CTTTTGCTCACATGTTCTTTCCTGCGTTATCCCCTGATTCTGTGGATAACCGTATTACCGCCTTTGAGTG
AGCTGATACCGCTCGCCGCAGCCGAACGACCGAGCGCAGCGAGTCAGTGAGCGAGGAAGCGGAAGAGCGC
CCAATACGCAAACCGCCTCTCCCCGCGCGTTGGCCGATTCATTAATCACTCTGTGGTCTCAAATGGAGCC
TGACGTGGTGGAGATCCCTCCTCCTCCTCTGATCGCTTCGGGTTCTAGAACTCGTAAACCCAGAAAGGCT
GTTCCTGAAGTGATTGATGTGGAAAGTTATGAATTCCGCAATGTTGGTGTTGTTAAGGATAACAATGTTG
TTGATAAGAAGAACAAAGGGAAGGCAATACAAGTTGACTCCTTTTCTTTCAACAACGTTCAATCTCATCA
TCATGGATCGTCGCTGCTTAACTTAGAGACGTTCCAAGACTATTATGGTCATAAGAATATCCCTTTTAGT
GAATTTGCTAATCAACCAATTGATGTTGATGACTACTCAATGTATCAAGACGTTCTAGATCCTAAGGATG
TTCCAGCTGGTGCAGAGGTGACGGTACCTTGGGGTTTAAATTCGAGCAGTAAGGGAACTGCGAAATCAAG
TATAAGCATTATGAGAAGTCAATCCATGAAAGGATATGGAACAGTATCTCTGGCAACGACTAATGTTCCT
CAATTATGGGATTATACTTTGCCTCAGCAGAATCAGGCTATCTATTCTTCTGTATCGTTTTCTGCGGTTC
AACCTCAGACTCCTGATGTAGTGATGGTCACCAATCCTACTCCAAACCCTTTTAGTTATGATGCTTCTGC
TAGTTCTTCTCATCCTATAGCGGCTGAGCCTATTTCTTCAGTTCAGGATTCTTCCAATGCTAGGAAACTT
AAGGAAGAGTTTCTGAGGGATTTTAAAAGATTTGACACCGTCGAGGATTTCTCAGATCATCACTATGCTT
CAAAGGGTAAATCTTCAAAGCAGCACTCGAAGAATTGGGTGAAAAAGGTTCAAGCAGATTGGAAGATTCT
TGAGAATGATTTGCCAGAGGCAATATCTGTCAGAGCCTGTGAATCAAGAATGGATCTTTTGAGAGCTGTA
ATTATTGGAGCTGAGGGAACTCCTTACCATGACGGTCTTTTCTTCTTCGATATTCAGTTCCCAGATACTT
ATCCTTCAGTGCCACCGAATGTTCATTACCATTCTGGTGGGCTTAGAATCAACCCGAATCTATACAATTG
TGGGAAAGTATGCTTGAGTCTACTCGGTACCTGGGCAGGTAGCGCGAGGGAGAAATGGCTCCCAAATGAG
TCGACAATGTTACAGCTTCTTGTCTCAATCCAAGCACTCATCTTGAATGAAAAACCATACTTTAACGAAC
CTGGCTACGTACAGAGCGCGGGGACTGCATCAGGCGAGTCCAAGTCTAAAGTTTACAGTGAGAACGTATT
TCTATTGTCGTTAAAGACTATGGTTTACAGCATAAGAAGGCCACCCCAGCATTTTGAAGAGTATGTTCAA
AACCATTACTTTGTCCGCTCTCACGACATTGTGAAAGCATGCAATGCTTATAAAGCTGGAGCTCCGCTTG
GATCGATGGTTAAAGGCGGAGTCCAAGACCTTGAAGAAGCTAGACAGAGCGGCTCCAAGAAGTTTAAGAC
CGATGTAGCTAGCTTTATGCAGACAGTGGTTGATGAATTCGTCAAACTAGGAGTCAAGGAGCTTGCAGAA
AAACCAGAACCGCCTATGAGCAATGCTAACACAGAGAATCAGAGCAAGAAAAAAACCCGTAAGAGAAGCA
GATCATCGAGGTGAGCTTTGAGACCACGAA
