Features (pLannotate 1.2.2; 7 found; start..end, strand, type, name):
    414..463     +  CDS            lacI (fragment): lac repressor; lacI; The lac repressor binds to the lac operator to inhibit transcription in E. coli. This inhibition can be relieved by adding lactose or isopropyl-β-D-thiogalactopyranoside (IPTG).
    480..2108    +  CDS            UBC26: UBC26_ARATH - Experimental evidence at transcript level: Swiss-Prot protein existence level 2. Accepts the ubiquitin from the E1 complex and catalyzes its covalent attachment to other proteins. From Arabidopsis thaliana (Mouse-ear cress).
   2237..2341    +  promoter       AmpR promoter: bla
   2332..2412    -  CDS            int (fragment): INT2_ECOLX - Protein inferred from homology: Swiss-Prot protein existence level 3. Putative integrase believed to be involved in the insertion of antibiotic resistance genes into plasmids and transposons. From Escherichia coli.
   2500..2556    +  CDS            GmR (fragment): gentamycin acetyltransferase; aacC1; confers resistance to gentamycin
   2563..3351    +  CDS            aadA: S3AD_ECOLX - Experimental evidence at protein level: Swiss-Prot protein existence level 1. Mediates bacterial resistance to the antibiotics streptomycin and spectinomycin. From Escherichia coli.
   3525..231     +  rep_origin     ori (across the origin): high-copy-number ColE1/pMB1/pBR322/pUC origin of replication
>Addgene plasmid #104691 | pUG-UBC26 | addgene full sequence | sequence record 206138 | Addgene NGS Result
ACCTACACCGAACTGAGATACCTACAGCGTGAGCTATGAGAAAGCGCCACGCTTCCCGAAGGGAGAAAGG
CGGACAGGTATCCGGTAAGCGGCAGGGTCGGAACAGGAGAGCGCACGAGGGAGCTTCCAGGGGGAAACGC
CTGGTATCTTTATAGTCCTGTCGGGTTTCGCCACCTCTGACTTGAGCGTCGATTTTTGTGATGCTCGTCA
GGGGGGCGGAGCCTATGGAAAAACGCCAGCAACGCGGCCTTTTTACGGTTCCTGGCCTTTTGCTGGCCTT
TTGCTCACATGTTCTTTCCTGCGTTATCCCCTGATTCTGTGGATAACCGTATTACCGCCTTTGAGTGAGC
TGATACCGCTCGCCGCAGCCGAACGACCGAGCGCAGCGAGTCAGTGAGCGAGGAAGCGGAAGAGCGCCCA
ATACGCAAACCGCCTCTCCCCGCGCGTTGGCCGATTCATTAATCACTCTGTGGTCTCAAATGGAGCCTGA
CGTGGTGGAGATCCCTCCTCCTCCTCTGATCGCTTCGGGTTCTAGAACTCGTAAACCCAGAAAGGCTGTT
CCTGAAGTGATTGATGTGGAAAGTTATGAATTCCGCAATGTTGGTGTTGTTAAGGATAACAATGTTGTTG
ATAAGAAGAACAAAGGGAAGGCAATACAAGTTGACTCCTTTTCTTTCAACAACGTTCAATCTCATCATCA
TGGATCGTCGCTGCTTAACTTAGAGACGTTCCAAGACTATTATGGTCATAAGAATATCCCTTTTAGTGAA
TTTGCTAATCAACCAATTGATGTTGATGACTACTCAATGTATCAAGACGTTCTAGATCCTAAGGATGTTC
CAGCTGGTGCAGAGGTGACGGTACCTTGGGGTTTAAATTCGAGCAGTAAGGGAACTGCGAAATCAAGTAT
AAGCATTATGAGAAGTCAATCCATGAAAGGATATGGAACAGTATCTCTGGCAACGACTAATGTTCCTCAA
TTATGGGATTATACTTTGCCTCAGCAGAATCAGGCTATCTATTCTTCTGTATCGTTTTCTGCGGTTCAAC
CTCAGACTCCTGATGTAGTGATGGTCACCAATCCTACTCCAAACCCTTTTAGTTATGATGCTTCTGCTAG
TTCTTCTCATCCTATAGCGGCTGAGCCTATTTCTTCAGTTCAGGATTCTTCCAATGCTAGGAAACTTAAG
GAAGAGTTTCTGAGGGATTTTAAAAGATTTGACACCGTCGAGGATTTCTCAGATCATCACTATGCTTCAA
AGGGTAAATCTTCAAAGCAGCACTCGAAGAATTGGGTGAAAAAGGTTCAAGCAGATTGGAAGATTCTTGA
GAATGATTTGCCAGAGGCAATATCTGTCAGAGCCTGTGAATCAAGAATGGATCTTTTGAGAGCTGTAATT
ATTGGAGCTGAGGGAACTCCTTACCATGACGGTCTTTTCTTCTTCGATATTCAGTTCCCAGATACTTATC
CTTCAGTGCCACCGAATGTTCATTACCATTCTGGTGGGCTTAGAATCAACCCGAATCTATACAATTGTGG
GAAAGTATGCTTGAGTCTACTCGGTACCTGGGCAGGTAGCGCGAGGGAGAAATGGCTCCCAAATGAGTCG
ACAATGTTACAGCTTCTTGTCTCAATCCAAGCACTCATCTTGAATGAAAAACCATACTTTAACGAACCTG
GCTACGTACAGAGCGCGGGGACTGCATCAGGCGAGTCCAAGTCTAAAGTTTACAGTGAGAACGTATTTCT
ATTGTCGTTAAAGACTATGGTTTACAGCATAAGAAGGCCACCCCAGCATTTTGAAGAGTATGTTCAAAAC
CATTACTTTGTCCGCTCTCACGACATTGTGAAAGCATGCAATGCTTATAAAGCTGGAGCTCCGCTTGGAT
CGATGGTTAAAGGCGGAGTCCAAGACCTTGAAGAAGCTAGACAGAGCGGCTCCAAGAAGTTTAAGACCGA
TGTAGCTAGCTTTATGCAGACAGTGGTTGATGAATTCGTCAAACTAGGAGTCAAGGAGCTTGCAGAAAAA
CCAGAACCGCCTATGAGCAATGCTAACACAGAGAATCAGAGCAAGAAAAAAACCCGTAAGAGAAGCAGAT
CATCGAGGTGAGCTTTGAGACCACGAAGTGGCTCTTCAGTGGACGAAAGGGCCTCGTGATACGCCTATTT
TTATAGGTTAATGTCATGATAATAATGGTTTCTTAGACGTCAGGTGGCACTTTTCGGGGAAATGTGCGCG
GAACCCCTATTTGTTTATTTTTCTAAATACATTCAAATATGTATCCGCTCATGAGACAATAACCCTGATA
AATGCTTCAATAATATTGAAAAAGGAAGAGTATGCGCTCACGCAACTGGTCCAGAACCTTGACCGAACGC
AGCGGTGGTAACGGCGCAGTGGCGGTTTTCATGGCTTGTTATGACTGTTTTTTTTTGGGGTACAGTCTAT
GCCTCGGGCATCCAAGCAGCAAGCGCGTTACGCCGTGGGTCGATGTTTGATGTTATGGAGCAGCAACGAT
GTTACGCAGCAGGGCAGTCGCCCTAAAACAAAGTTAAACATCATGAGGGAAGCGGTGATCGCCGAAGTAT
CGACTCAACTATCAGAGGTAGTTGGCGTCATCGAGCGCCATCTCGAACCGACGTTGCTGGCCGTACATTT
GTACGGCTCCGCAGTGGATGGCGGCCTGAAGCCACACAGCGATATTGATTTGCTGGTTACGGTGACCGTA
AGGCTTGATGAAACAACGCGGCGAGCTTTGATCAACGACCTTTTGGAAACTTCGGCTTCCCCTGGAGAGA
GCGAGATTCTCCGCGCTGTAGAAGTCACCATTGTTGTGCACGACGACATCATTCCGTGGCGTTATCCAGC
TAAGCGCGAACTGCAATTTGGAGAATGGCAGCGCAATGACATTCTTGCAGGTATCTTCGAGCCAGCCACG
ATCGACATTGATCTGGCTATCTTGCTGACAAAAGCAAGAGAACATAGCGTTGCCTTGGTAGGTCCAGCGG
CGGAGGAACTCTTTGATCCGGTTCCTGAACAGGATCTATTTGAGGCGCTAAATGAAACCTTAACGCTATG
GAACTCGCCGCCCGACTGGGCTGGCGATGAGCGAAATGTAGTGCTTACGTTGTCCCGCATTTGGTACAGC
GCAGTAACCGGCAAAATCGCGCCGAAGGATGTCGCTGCCGACTGGGCAATGGAGCGCCTGCCGGCCCAGT
ATCAGCCCGTCATACTTGAAGCTAGACAGGCTTATCTTGGACAAGAAGAAGATCGCTTGGCCTCGCGCGC
AGATCAGTTGGAAGAATTTGTCCATTACGTAAAAGGCGAGATCACCAAGGTAGTCGGCAAATAACTGTCA
GACCAAGTTTACTCATATATACTTTAGATTGATTTAAAACTTCATTTTTAATTTAAAAGGATCTAGGTGA
AGATCCTTTTTGATAATCTCATGACCAAAATCCCTTAACGTGAGTTTTCGTTCCACTGAGCGTCAGACCC
CGTAGAAAAGATCAAAGGATCTTCTTGAGATCCTTTTTTTCTGCGCGTAATCTGCTGCTTGCAAACAAAA
AAACCACCGCTACCAGCGGTGGTTTGTTTGCCGGATCAAGAGCTACCAACTCTTTTTCCGAAGGTAACTG
GCTTCAGCAGAGCGCAGATACCAAATACTGTTCTTCTAGTGTAGCCGTAGTTAGGCCACCACTTCAAGAA
CTCTGTAGCACCGCCTACATACCTCGCTCTGCTAATCCTGTTACCAGTGGCTGCTGCCAGTGGCGATAAG
TCGTGTCTTACCGGGTTGGACTCAAGACGATAGTTACCGGATAAGGCGCAGCGGTCGGGCTGAACGGGGG
GTTCGTGCACACAGCCCAGCTTGGAGCGAACG
